>Addgene plasmid #78268 | pCIG3 Rab5CA | depositor full sequence | sequence record 147784 | pCIG3 Rab5CA sequence 8938 bps
ACGCGTGTAGTCTTATGCAATACTCTTGTAGTCTTGCAACATGGTAACGATGAGTTAGCAACATGCCTTA
CAAGGAGAGAAAAAGCACCGTGCATGCCGATTGGTGGAAGTAAGGTGGTACGATCGTGCCTTATTAGGAA
GGCAACAGACGGGTCTGACATGGATTGGACGAACCACTGAATTGCCGCATTGCAGAGATATTGTATTTAA
GTGCCTAGCTCGATACAATAAACGGGTCTCTCTGGTTAGACCAGATCTGAGCCTGGGAGCTCTCTGGCTA
ACTAGGGAACCCACTGCTTAAGCCTCAATAAAGCTTGCCTTGAGTGCTTCAAGTAGTGTGTGCCCGTCTG
TTGTGTGACTCTGGTAACTAGAGATCCCTCAGACCCTTTTAGTCAGTGTGGAAAATCTCTAGCAGTGGCG
CCCGAACAGGGACCTGAAAGCGAAAGGGAAACCAGAGCTCTCTCGACGCAGGACTCGGCTTGCTGAAGCG
CGCACGGCAAGAGGCGAGGGGCGGCGACTGGTGAGTACGCCAAAAATTTTGACTAGCGGAGGCTAGAAGG
AGAGAGATGGGTGCGAGAGCGTCAGTATTAAGCGGGGGAGAATTAGATCGCGATGGGAAAAAATTCGGTT
AAGGCCAGGGGGAAAGAAAAAATATAAATTAAAACATATAGTATGGGCAAGCAGGGAGCTAGAACGATTC
GCAGTTAATCCTGGCCTGTTAGAAACATCAGAAGGCTGTAGACAAATACTGGGACAGCTACAACCATCCC
TTCAGACAGGATCAGAAGAACTTAGATCATTATATAATACAGTAGCAACCCTCTATTGTGTGCATCAAAG
GATAGAGATAAAAGACACCAAGGAAGCTTTAGACAAGATAGAGGAAGAGCAAAACAAAAGTAAGACCACC
GCACAGCAAGCGGCCACTGATCTTCAGACCTGGAGGAGGAGATATGAGGGACAATTGGAGAAGTGAATTA
TATAAATATAAAGTAGTAAAAATTGAACCATTAGGAGTAGCACCCACCAAGGCAAAGAGAAGAGTGGTGC
AGAGAGAAAAAAGAGCAGTGGGAATAGGAGCTTTGTTCCTTGGGTTCTTGGGAGCAGCAGGAAGCACTAT
GGGCGCAGCCTCAATGACGCTGACGGTACAGGCCAGACAATTATTGTCTGGTATAGTGCAGCAGCAGAAC
AATTTGCTGAGGGCTATTGAGGCGCAACAGCATCTGTTGCAACTCACAGTCTGGGGCATCAAGCAGCTCC
AGGCAAGAATCCTGGCTGTGGAAAGATACCTAAAGGATCAACAGCTCCTGGGGATTTGGGGTTGCTCTGG
AAAACTCATTTGCACCACTGCTGTGCCTTGGAATGCTAGTTGGAGTAATAAATCTCTGGAACAGATTGGA
ATCACACGACCTGGATGGAGTGGGACAGAGAAATTAACAATTACACAAGCTTAATACACTCCTTAATTGA
AGAATCGCAAAACCAGCAAGAAAAGAATGAACAAGAATTATTGGAATTAGATAAATGGGCAAGTTTGTGG
AATTGGTTTAACATAACAAATTGGCTGTGGTATATAAAATTATTCATAATGATAGTAGGAGGCTTGGTAG
GTTTAAGAATAGTTTTTGCTGTACTTTCTATAGTGAATAGAGTTAGGCAGGGATATTCACCATTATCGTT
TCAGACCCACCTCCCAACCCCGAGGGGACCCGACAGGCCCGAAGGAATAGAAGAAGAAGGTGGAGAGAGA
GACAGAGACAGATCCATTCGATTAGTGAACGGATCTCGACGGTTAACTTTTAAAAGAAAAGGGGGGATTG
GGGGGTACAGTGCAGGGGAAAGAATAGTAGACATAATAGCAACAGACATACAAACTAAAGAATTACAAAA
ACAAATTACAAAAATTCAAAATTTTATCGATACTAGTATTATGCCCAGTACATGACCTTATGGGACTTTC
CTACTTGGCAGTACATCTACGTATTAGTCATCGCTATTACCATGGTGATGCGGTTTTGGCAGTACATCAA
TGGGCGTGGATAGCGGTTTGACTCACGGGGATTTCCAAGTCTCCACCCCATTGACGTCAATGGGAGTTTG
TTTTGGCACCAAAATCAACGGGACTTTCCAAAATGTCGTAACAACTCCGCCCCATTGACGCAAATGGGCG
GTAGGCGTGTACGGTGGGAGGTCTATATAAGCAGAGCTCGTTTAGTGAACCGTCAGATCGCCTGGAGACG
CCATCCACGCTGTTTTGACCTCCATAGAAGATTCTAGAGCTAGCGCTACCGGTCGCCACCATGGTGAGCA
AGGGCGAGGAGGATAACATGGCCATCATCAAGGAGTTCATGCGCTTCAAGGTGCACATGGAGGGCTCCGT
GAACGGCCACGAGTTCGAGATCGAGGGCGAGGGCGAGGGCCGCCCCTACGAGGGCACCCAGACCGCCAAG
CTGAAGGTGACCAAGGGTGGCCCCCTGCCCTTCGCCTGGGACATCCTGTCCCCTCAGTTCATGTACGGCT
CCAAGGCCTACGTGAAGCACCCCGCCGACATCCCCGACTACTTGAAGCTGTCCTTCCCCGAGGGCTTCAA
GTGGGAGCGCGTGATGAACTTCGAGGACGGCGGCGTGGTGACCGTGACCCAGGACTCCTCCCTGCAGGAC
GGCGAGTTCATCTACAAGGTGAAGCTGCGCGGCACCAACTTCCCCTCCGACGGCCCCGTAATGCAGAAGA
AGACCATGGGCTGGGAGGCCTCCTCCGAGCGGATGTACCCCGAGGACGGCGCCCTGAAGGGCGAGATCAA
GCAGAGGCTGAAGCTGAAGGACGGCGGCCACTACGACGCTGAGGTCAAGACCACCTACAAGGCCAAGAAG
CCCGTGCAGCTGCCCGGCGCCTACAACGTCAACATCAAGTTGGACATCACCTCCCACAACGAGGACTACA
CCATCGTGGAACAGTACGAACGCGCCGAGGGCCGCCACTCCACCGGCGGCATGGACGAGCTGTACAAGTC
CGGACTCAGATCTCGAGCTCAAGCTTCTATGGCTAGTCGAGGCGCAACAAGACCCAACGGGCCAAATACT
GGAAATAAAATATGCCAGTTCAAACTAGTACTTCTGGGAGAGTCCGCTGTTGGCAAATCAAGCCTAGTGC
TTCGTTTTGTGAAAGGCCAATTTCATGAATTTCAAGAGAGTACCATTGGGGCTGCTTTTCTAACCCAAAC
TGTATGTCTTGATGACACTACAGTAAAGTTTGAAATATGGGATACAGCTGGTCTCGAACGATACCATAGC
CTAGCACCAATGTACTACAGAGGAGCACAAGCAGCCATAGTTGTATATGATATCACAAATGAGGAGTCCT
TTGCAAGAGCAAAAAATTGGGTTAAAGAACTTCAGAGGCAAGCAAGTCCTAACATTGTAATAGCTTTATC
GGGAAACAAGGCCGACCTAGCAAATAAAAGAGCAGTAGATTTCCAGGAAGCACAGTCCTATGCAGATGAC
AATAGTTTATTATTCATGGAGACATCCGCTAAAACATCAATGAATGTAAATGAAATATTCATGGCAATAG
CTAAAAAATTGCCAAAGAATGAACCACAAAATCCAGGAGCAAATTCTGCCAGAGGAAGAGGAGTAGACCT
TACCGAACCCACACAACCAACCAGGAATCAGTGTTGTAGTAACTGAGGATCCGCCCCTCTCCCTCCCCCC
CCCCTAACGTTACTGGCCGAAGCCGCTTGGAATAAGGCCGGTGTGCGTTTGTCTATATGTGATTTTCCAC
CATATTGCCGTCTTTTGGCAATGTGAGGGCCCGGAAACCTGGCCCTGTCTTCTTGACGAGCATTCCTAGG
GGTCTTTCCCCTCTCGCCAAAGGAATGCAAGGTCTGTTGAATGTCGTGAAGGAAGCAGTTCCTCTGGAAG
CTTCTTGAAGACAAACAACGTCTGTAGCGACCCTTTGCAGGCAGCGGAACCCCCCACCTGGCGACAGGTG
CCTCTGCGGCCAAAAGCCACGTGTATAAGATACACCTGCAAAGGCGGCACAACCCCAGTGCCACGTTGTG
AGTTGGATAGTTGTGGAAAGAGTCAAATGGCTCTCCTCAAGCGTATTCAACAAGGGGCTGAAGGATGCCC
AGAAGGTACCCCATTGTATGGGATCTGATCTGGGGCCTCGGTGCACATGCTTTACATGTGTTTAGTCGAG
GTTAAAAAAACGTCTAGGCCCCCCGAACCACGGGGACGTGGTTTTCCTTTGAAAAACACGATGATAAGCT
TGCCACAACCAGATCTCGCCACCATGGTGAGCAAGGGCGAGGAGCTGTTCACCGGGGTGGTGCCCATCCT
GGTCGAGCTGGACGGCGACGTAAACGGCCACAAGTTCAGCGTGTCCGGCGAGGGCGAGGGCGATGCCACC
TACGGCAAGCTGACCCTGAAGTTCATCTGCACCACCGGCAAGCTGCCCGTGCCCTGGCCCACCCTCGTGA
CCACCCTGACCTACGGCGTGCAGTGCTTCAGCCGCTACCCCGACCACATGAAGCAGCACGACTTCTTCAA
GTCCGCCATGCCCGAAGGCTACGTCCAGGAGCGCACCATCTTCTTCAAGGACGACGGCAACTACAAGACC
CGCGCCGAGGTGAAGTTCGAGGGCGACACCCTGGTGAACCGCATCGAGCTGAAGGGCATCGACTTCAAGG
AGGACGGCAACATCCTGGGGCACAAGCTGGAGTACAACTACAACAGCCACAACGTCTATATCATGGCCGA
CAAGCAGAAGAACGGCATCAAGGTGAACTTCAAGATCCGCCACAACATCGAGGACGGCAGCGTGCAGCTC
GCCGACCACTACCAGCAGAACACCCCCATCGGCGACGGCCCCGTGCTGCTGCCCGACAACCACTACCTGA
GCACCCAGTCCGCCCTGAGCAAAGACCCCAACGAGAAGCGCGATCACATGGTCCTGCTGGAGTTCGTGAC
CGCCGCCGGGATCACTCTCGGCATGGACGAGCTGTACAAGTAAAGCGGCCCTAGAGGTCGACAATCAACC
TCTGGATTACAAAATTTGTGAAAGATTGACTGGTATTCTTAACTATGTTGCTCCTTTTACGCTATGTGGA
TACGCTGCTTTAATGCCTTTGTATCATGCTATTGCTTCCCGTATGGCTTTCATTTTCTCCTCCTTGTATA
AATCCTGGTTGCTGTCTCTTTATGAGGAGTTGTGGCCCGTTGTCAGGCAACGTGGCGTGGTGTGCACTGT
GTTTGCTGACGCAACCCCCACTGGTTGGGGCATTGCCACCACCTGTCAGCTCCTTTCCGGGACTTTCGCT
TTCCCCCTCCCTATTGCCACGGCGGAACTCATCGCCGCCTGCCTTGCCCGCTGCTGGACAGGGGCTCGGC
TGTTGGGCACTGACAATTCCGTGGTGTTGTCGGGGAAATCATCGTCCTTTCCTTGGCTGCTCGCCTGTGT
TGCCACCTGGATTCTGCGCGGGACGTCCTTCTGCTACGTCCCTTCGGCCCTCAATCCAGCGGACCTTCCT
TCCCGCGGCCTGCTGCCGGCTCTGCGGCCTCTTCCGCGTCTTCGCCTTCGCCCTCAGACGAGTCGGATCT
CCCTTTGGGCCGCCTCCCCGCCTGGTACCTTTAAGACCAATGACTTACAAGGCAGCTGTAGATCTTAGCC
ACTTTTTAAAAGAAAAGGGGGGACTGGAAGGGCTAATTCACTCCCAACGAAAATAAGATCTGCTTTTTGC
TTGTACTGGGTCTCTCTGGTTAGACCAGATCTGAGCCTGGGAGCTCTCTGGCTAACTAGGGAACCCACTG
CTTAAGCCTCAATAAAGCTTGCCTTGAGTGCTTCAAGTAGTGTGTGCCCGTCTGTTGTGTGACTCTGGTA
ACTAGAGATCCCTCAGACCCTTTTAGTCAGTGTGGAAAATCTCTAGCAGTAGTAGTTCATGTCATCTTAT
TATTCAGTATTTATAACTTGCAAAGAAATGAATATCAGAGAGTGAGAGGAACTTGTTTATTGCAGCTTAT
AATGGTTACAAATAAAGCAATAGCATCACAAATTTCACAAATAAAGCATTTTTTTCACTGCATTCTAGTT
GTGGTTTGTCCAAACTCATCAATGTATCTTATCATGTCTGGCTCTAGCTATCCCGCCCCTAACTCCGCCC
AGTTCCGCCCATTCTCCGCCCCATGGCTGACTAATTTTTTTTATTTATGCAGAGGCCGAGGCCGCCTCGG
CCTCTGAGCTATTCCAGAAGTAGTGAGGAGGCTTTTTTGGAGGCCTAGACTTTTGCAGAGACGGCCCAAA
TTCGTAATCATGGTCATAGCTGTTTCCTGTGTGAAATTGTTATCCGCTCACAATTCCACACAACATACGA
GCCGGAAGCATAAAGTGTAAAGCCTGGGGTGCCTAATGAGTGAGCTAACTCACATTAATTGCGTTGCGCT
CACTGCCCGCTTTCCAGTCGGGAAACCTGTCGTGCCAGCTGCATTAATGAATCGGCCAACGCGCGGGGAG
AGGCGGTTTGCGTATTGGGCGCTCTTCCGCTTCCTCGCTCACTGACTCGCTGCGCTCGGTCGTTCGGCTG
CGGCGAGCGGTATCAGCTCACTCAAAGGCGGTAATACGGTTATCCACAGAATCAGGGGATAACGCAGGAA
AGAACATGTGAGCAAAAGGCCAGCAAAAGGCCAGGAACCGTAAAAAGGCCGCGTTGCTGGCGTTTTTCCA
TAGGCTCCGCCCCCCTGACGAGCATCACAAAAATCGACGCTCAAGTCAGAGGTGGCGAAACCCGACAGGA
CTATAAAGATACCAGGCGTTTCCCCCTGGAAGCTCCCTCGTGCGCTCTCCTGTTCCGACCCTGCCGCTTA
CCGGATACCTGTCCGCCTTTCTCCCTTCGGGAAGCGTGGCGCTTTCTCATAGCTCACGCTGTAGGTATCT
CAGTTCGGTGTAGGTCGTTCGCTCCAAGCTGGGCTGTGTGCACGAACCCCCCGTTCAGCCCGACCGCTGC
GCCTTATCCGGTAACTATCGTCTTGAGTCCAACCCGGTAAGACACGACTTATCGCCACTGGCAGCAGCCA
CTGGTAACAGGATTAGCAGAGCGAGGTATGTAGGCGGTGCTACAGAGTTCTTGAAGTGGTGGCCTAACTA
CGGCTACACTAGAAGGACAGTATTTGGTATCTGCGCTCTGCTGAAGCCAGTTACCTTCGGAAAAAGAGTT
GGTAGCTCTTGATCCGGCAAACAAACCACCGCTGGTAGCGGTGGTTTTTTTGTTTGCAAGCAGCAGATTA
CGCGCAGAAAAAAAGGATCTCAAGAAGATCCTTTGATCTTTTCTACGGGGTCTGACGCTCAGTGGAACGA
AAACTCACGTTAAGGGATTTTGGTCATGAGATTATCAAAAAGGATCTTCACCTAGATCCTTTTAAATTAA
AAATGAAGTTTTAAATCAATCTAAAGTATATATGAGTAAACTTGGTCTGACAGTTACCAATGCTTAATCA
GTGAGGCACCTATCTCAGCGATCTGTCTATTTCGTTCATCCATAGTTGCCTGACTCCCCGTCGTGTAGAT
AACTACGATACGGGAGGGCTTACCATCTGGCCCCAGTGCTGCAATGATACCGCGAGACCCACGCTCACCG
GCTCCAGATTTATCAGCAATAAACCAGCCAGCCGGAAGGGCCGAGCGCAGAAGTGGTCCTGCAACTTTAT
CCGCCTCCATCCAGTCTATTAATTGTTGCCGGGAAGCTAGAGTAAGTAGTTCGCCAGTTAATAGTTTGCG
CAACGTTGTTGCCATTGCTACAGGCATCGTGGTGTCACGCTCGTCGTTTGGTATGGCTTCATTCAGCTCC
GGTTCCCAACGATCAAGGCGAGTTACATGATCCCCCATGTTGTGCAAAAAAGCGGTTAGCTCCTTCGGTC
CTCCGATCGTTGTCAGAAGTAAGTTGGCCGCAGTGTTATCACTCATGGTTATGGCAGCACTGCATAATTC
TCTTACTGTCATGCCATCCGTAAGATGCTTTTCTGTGACTGGTGAGTACTCAACCAAGTCATTCTGAGAA
TAGTGTATGCGGCGACCGAGTTGCTCTTGCCCGGCGTCAATACGGGATAATACCGCGCCACATAGCAGAA
CTTTAAAAGTGCTCATCATTGGAAAACGTTCTTCGGGGCGAAAACTCTCAAGGATCTTACCGCTGTTGAG
ATCCAGTTCGATGTAACCCACTCGTGCACCCAACTGATCTTCAGCATCTTTTACTTTCACCAGCGTTTCT
GGGTGAGCAAAAACAGGAAGGCAAAATGCCGCAAAAAAGGGAATAAGGGCGACACGGAAATGTTGAATAC
TCATACTCTTCCTTTTTCAATATTATTGAAGCATTTATCAGGGTTATTGTCTCATGAGCGGATACATATT
TGAATGTATTTAGAAAAATAAACAAATAGGGGTTCCGCGCACATTTCCCCGAAAAGTGCCACCTGACGTC
TAAGAAACCATTATTATCATGACATTAACCTATAAAAATAGGCGTATCACGAGGCCCTTTCGTCTCGCGC
GTTTCGGTGATGACGGTGAAAACCTCTGACACATGCAGCTCCCGGAGACGGTCACAGCTTGTCTGTAAGC
GGATGCCGGGAGCAGACAAGCCCGTCAGGGCGCGTCAGCGGGTGTTGGCGGGTGTCGGGGCTGGCTTAAC
TATGCGGCATCAGAGCAGATTGTACTGAGAGTGCACCATATGCGGTGTGAAATACCGCACAGATGCGTAA
GGAGAAAATACCGCATCAGGCGCCATTCGCCATTCAGGCTGCGCAACTGTTGGGAAGGGCGATCGGTGCG
GGCCTCTTCGCTATTACGCCAGCTGGCGAAAGGGGGATGTGCTGCAAGGCGATTAAGTTGGGTAACGCCA
GGGTTTTCCCAGTCACGACGTTGTAAAACGACGGCCAGTGCCAAGCTG
Features (pLannotate 1.2.2; 29 found; start..end, strand, type, name):
      6..227     +  promoter       RSV promoter: Rous sarcoma virus enhancer/promoter
    234..414     +  LTR            5' LTR (truncated): truncated 5' long terminal repeat (LTR) from HIV-1
    458..583     +  misc_feature   HIV-1 Ψ: packaging signal of human immunodeficiency virus type 1
    567..905     +  CDS            HIV-1 gag (fragment): gag protein from human immunodeficiency virus 1; gag
   1025..1361    +  ncRNA          RRE: Accession: RF00036 - HIV Rev response element
   1397..1786    +  CDS            env (fragment): ENV_HV1H2 - Experimental evidence at protein level: Swiss-Prot protein existence level 1. [Transmembrane protein gp41]: Acts as a class I viral fusion protein. Under the current model, the protein has at least 3 conformational states: pre-fusion native state, pre-hairpin intermediate state, and post-fusion hairpin state. During fusion of viral and target intracellular membranes, the coiled coil regions (heptad repeats) assume a trimer-of-hairpins structure, positioning the fusion peptide in close proximity to the C-terminal region of the ectodomain. The formation of this structure appears to d
   1798..1915    +  misc_feature   cPPT/CTS: central polypurine tract and central termination sequence of HIV-1
   1928..2004    +  enhancer       CMV enhancer (fragment): human cytomegalovirus immediate early enhancer
   2005..2208    +  promoter       CMV promoter: human cytomegalovirus (CMV) immediate early promoter
   2301..3008    +  CDS            mCherry: mCherry is a basic (constitutively fluorescent) red fluorescent protein published in 2004, derived from Discosoma sp.. It is reported to be a very rapidly-maturing monomer with low acid sensitivity.
   3009..3037    +  misc_feature   MCS (fragment): multiple cloning site
   3039..3683    +  CDS            RAB5A: RAB5A_HUMAN - Also known as RAB5. Experimental evidence at protein level: Swiss-Prot protein existence level 1. Small GTPase which cycles between active GTP-bound and inactive GDP-bound states. In its active state, binds to a variety of effector proteins to regulate cellular responses such as of intracellular membrane trafficking, from the formation of transport vesicles to their fusion with membranes. Active GTP-bound form is able to recruit to membranes different sets of downstream effectors directly responsible for vesicle formation, movement, tethering and fusion. RAB5A is required for the
   3805..4267    +  misc_feature   IRES: internal ribosome entry site (IRES) of the encephalomyocarditis virus (EMCV)
   4294..5013    +  CDS            EGFP: the original enhanced GFP (Yang et al., 1996) mammalian codon-optimized
   5033..5621    +  misc_feature   WPRE: woodchuck hepatitis virus posttranscriptional regulatory element
   5616..5723    +  CDS            nef (fragment): NEF_SIVS4 - Experimental evidence at protein level: Swiss-Prot protein existence level 1. Interferes with TCR signaling from the cell membrane. Interacts with CD247/TCRZ (TCR zeta chain) and exert potent down- regulation of cell surface TCR/CD3 complexes. From Simian immunodeficiency virus (isolate F236/smH4) (SIV-sm) (Simian immunodeficiency virus sooty mangabey monkey).
   5748..5928    +  LTR            5' LTR (truncated): truncated 5' long terminal repeat (LTR) from HIV-1
   6000..6121    +  polyA_signal   SV40 poly(A) signal: SV40 polyadenylation signal
   6140..6275    +  rep_origin     SV40 ori: SV40 origin of replication
   6337..6353    -  protein_bind   lac operator: The lac repressor binds to the lac operator to inhibit transcription in E. coli. This inhibition can be relieved by adding lactose or isopropyl-β-D-thiogalactopyranoside (IPTG). lac repressor encoded by lacI
   6361..6391    -  promoter       lac promoter: promoter for the E. coli lac operon
   6406..6427    -  protein_bind   CAP binding site: CAP binding activates transcription in the presence of cAMP. E. coli catabolite activator protein
   6440..6532    -  CDS            lacI (fragment): lac repressor; lacI; The lac repressor binds to the lac operator to inhibit transcription in E. coli. This inhibition can be relieved by adding lactose or isopropyl-β-D-thiogalactopyranoside (IPTG).
   6715..7303    -  rep_origin     ori: high-copy-number ColE1/pMB1/pBR322/pUC origin of replication
   7474..8334    -  CDS            AmpR: β-lactamase; bla; confers resistance to ampicillin, carbenicillin, and related antibiotics
   8335..8439    -  promoter       AmpR promoter: bla
   8534..8569    +  CDS            rop (fragment): Rop protein, which maintains plasmids at low copy number; rop
   8671..8770    +  misc_feature   bom (fragment): basis of mobility region from pBR322
   8776..8930    -  CDS            lacZα (fragment): LacZα fragment of β-galactosidase; lacZ fragment
