[The description below was written by a language model from this plasmid's Addgene catalogue record and pLannotate feature annotations shown in this document.]
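Description:
pCIG3 Rab5CA is an 8.9 kb HIV-1-based lentiviral transfer plasmid, also usable for direct mammalian expression, built on the pCIG3 backbone. It is propagated in E. coli through a ColE1/pUC-type origin with ampicillin selection (AmpR/β-lactamase). The catalogue lists it as low copy, although the annotated origin is of the type described as high-copy. The viral portion has a third-generation-style layout. An RSV promoter drives a truncated 5′ LTR, followed by the Ψ packaging signal with a partial gag sequence, the Rev response element, an env fragment and the cPPT/CTS. A second truncated LTR lies downstream of the cargo, followed by an SV40 polyadenylation signal and SV40 origin. These elements allow the genomic RNA to be packaged into particles when helper functions are provided in trans, and then to be integrated into target cells.

The internal cassette uses a CMV promoter with a partial enhancer to express mCherry fused through a short linker to the N-terminus of human RAB5A. According to the record, the RAB5A carries the Q79L substitution that makes this small endosomal GTPase constitutively active. The insert was subcloned from an existing mCherry-Rab5CA(Q79L) plasmid between NheI and BamHI sites, both of which were retained. Downstream, an EMCV IRES directs translation of EGFP from the same transcript, so transduced or transfected cells show green fluorescence independently of the red Rab5 fusion. A WPRE follows to enhance transcript expression. The construct is intended for expressing activated Rab5 in mammalian cells, where the mCherry tag reports the fusion protein's localisation and EGFP marks expressing cells. The record does not describe specific experimental applications beyond this.
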