Addgene plasmid #78268: pCIG3 Rab5CA
Purpose: Rab5 Constitutively active (Q79L) expression
Depositing lab: Felicia Goodrum. Depositing organization: University of Arizona.
Backbone
  Vector backbone: pCIG3
  Backbone manufacturer: Goodrum Lab, Addgene plasmid
  Vector type: Mammalian Expression, Lentiviral
Growth in bacteria
  Bacterial resistance: Ampicillin, 100 μg/mL
  Growth temperature: 37°C
  Growth strain: NEB Stable
  Copy number: Low Copy
Gene/Insert
  Gene/Insert name: RAB5A
  Species: H. sapiens (human)
  Mutation: Q79L
  Entrez Gene: RAB5A (a.k.a. RAB5)
  Promoter: CMV, Lentiviral LTR
  Tag / fusion protein: mCherry (N terminal on insert); IRES-EGFP (C terminal on backbone)
  Cloning method: Restriction Enzyme; 5′ cloning site NheI (not destroyed); 3′ cloning site BamHI (not destroyed)
  Sequencing primers: 5′ mCherry-F; 3′ pCDH-rev
Terms and licenses: Academic/Nonprofit Terms; Industry Terms: Not Available to Industry
Depositor comments: Subcloned from mCherry-Rab5CA(Q79L) from Sergio Grinstein (Addgene plasmid # 35138)
How to cite: pCIG3 Rab5CA was a gift from Felicia Goodrum (Addgene plasmid # 78268 ; http://n2t.net/addgene:78268 ; RRID:Addgene_78268)
