>Addgene plasmid #78268 | pCIG3 Rab5CA | addgene partial sequence | sequence record 147759 | mCherry-F 5'-ccccgtaatgcagaagaaga-3'
CGGATGTACCCCGAGGACGGCGCCCTGAAGGGCGAGATCAAGCAGAGGCTGAAGCTGAAGGACGGCGGCC
ACTACGACGCTGAGGTCAAGACCACCTACAAGGCCAAGAAGCCCGTGCAGCTGCCCGGCGCCTACAACGT
CAACATCAAGTTGGACATCACCTCCCACAACGAGGACTACACCATCGTGGAACAGTACGAACGCGCCGAG
GGCCGCCACTCCACCGGCGGCATGGACGAGCTGTACAAGTCCGGACTCAGATCTCGAGCTCAAGCTTCTA
TGGCTAGTCGAGGCGCAACAAGACCCAACGGGCCAAATACTGGAAATAAAATATGCCAGTTCAAACTAGT
ACTTCTGGGAGAGTCCGCTGTTGGCAAATCAAGCCTAGTGCTTCGTTTTGTGAAAGGCCAATTTCATGAA
TTTCAAGAGAGTACCATTGGGGCTGCTTTTCTAACCCAAACTGTATGTCTTGATGACACTACAGTAAAGT
TTGAAATATGGGATACAGCTGGTCTCGAACGATACCATAGCCTAGCACCAATGTACTACAGAGGAGCACA
AGCAGCCATAGTTGTATATGATATCACAAATGAGGAGTCCTTTGCAAGAGCAAAAAATTGGGTTAAAGAA
CTTCAGAGGCAAGCAAGTCCTAACATTGTAATAGCTTTATCGGGAAACAAGGCCGACCTAGCAAATAAAA
GAGCAGTAGATTTCCAGGAAGCACAGTCCTATGCAGATGACAATAGTTTATTATTCATGGAGACATCCGC
TAAAACATCAATGAATGTAAATGAAATATTCATGGCAATAGCTAAAAAATTGCCAAAGAATGAACCACAA
AATCCAGGAGCAAATTCTGCCAGAGGAAGAGGAGTAGACCTTACCGAACCCACACAACCAACCAGGAATC
AGTGTTGTAGTAACTGAGGATCCGCCCCTCTCCCTCCCCCCCCCCTAACGTTACTGGCCGAAGCCGCTTG
G
