>Addgene plasmid #78268 | pCIG3 Rab5CA | addgene partial sequence | sequence record 147763 | EGFP-N 5'-CGTCGCCGTCCAGCTCGACCAG-3'
CTCCTCGCCCTTGCTCACCATGGTGGCGAGATCTGGTTGTGGCAAGCTTATCATCGTGTTTTTCAAAGGA
AAACCACGTCCCCGTGGTTCGGGGGGCCTAGACGTTTTTTTAACCTCGACTAAACACATGTAAAGCATGT
GCACCGAGGCCCCAGATCAGATCCCATACAATGGGGTACCTTCTGGGCATCCTTCAGCCCCTTGTTGAAT
ACGCTTGAGGAGAGCCATTTGACTCTTTCCACAACTATCCAACTCACAACGTGGCACTGGGGTTGTGCCG
CCTTTGCAGGTGTATCTTATACACGTGGCTTTTGGCCGCAGAGGCACCTGTCGCCAGGTGGGGGGTTCCG
CTGCCTGCAAAGGGTCGCTACAGACGTTGTTTGTCTTCAAGAAGCTTCCAGAGGAACTGCTTCCTTCACG
ACATTCAACAGACCTTGCATTCCTTTGGCGAGAGGGGAAAGACCCCTAGGAATGCTCGTCAAGAAGACAG
GGCCAGGTTTCCGGGCCCTCACATTGCCAAAAGACGGCAATATGGTGGAAAATAACATATAGACAAACGC
ACACCGGCCTTATTCCAAGCGGCTTCGGCCAGTAACGTTAGGGGGGGGGGAGGGAGAGGGGCGGATCCTC
AGTTACTACAACACTGATTCCTGGTTGGTTGTGTGGGTTCGGTAAGGTCTACTCCTCTTCCTCTGGCAGA
ATTTGCTCCTGGATTTTGTGGTTCATTCTTTGGCAATTTTTTAGCTATTGCCATGAATATTTCATTTACA
TTCATTGATGTTTTAGCGGATGTCTCCATGAATAATAAACTATTGTCATCTGCATAGGACTGTGCTTCCT
GGAAATCTACTGCTCTTTTATTTGCTAGGTCGGCCTTGTTTCCCGATAAAGCTATTACAATGTTAGGACT
TGCTTGCCTCTGAAGTTCTTTAA
