>Addgene plasmid #78268 | pCIG3 Rab5CA | addgene partial sequence | sequence record 147764 | pCDH-rev 5'-GCATTCCTTTGGCGAGAG-3'
GAAGACAGGGCCAGGTTTCCGGGCCCTCACATTGCCAAAAGACGGCAATATGGTGGAAAATAACATATAG
ACAAACGCACACCGGCCTTATTCCAAGCGGCTTCGGCCAGTAACGTTAGGGGGGGGGAGGGAGAGGGGCG
GATCCTCAGTTACTACAACACTGATTCCTGGTTGGTTGTGTGGGTTCGGTAAGGTCTACTCCTCTTCCTC
TGGCAGAATTTGCTCCTGGATTTTGTGGTTCATTCTTTGGCAATTTTTTAGCTATTGCCATGAATATTTC
ATTTACATTCATTGATGTTTTAGCGGATGTCTCCATGAATAATAAACTATTGTCATCTGCATAGGACTTG
TGCTTCCTGGAAATCTACTGCTCTTTTATTTGCTAGGTCGGCCTTGTTTCCCGATAAAGCTATTACAATG
TTAGGACTTGCTTGCCTCTGAAGTTCTTTAACCCAATTTTTTGCTCTTGCAAAGGACTCCTCATTTGTGA
TATCATATACAACTATGGCTGCTTGTGCTCCTCTGTAGTACATTGGTGCTAGGCTATGGTATCGTTCGAG
ACCAGCTGTATCCCATATTTCAAACTTTACTGTAGTGTCATCAAGACATACAGTTTGGGTTAGAAAAGCA
GCCCCAATGGTACTCTCTTGAAATTCATGAAATTGGCCTTTCACAAAACGAAGCACTAGGCTTGATTTGC
CAACAGCGGACTCTCCCAGAAGTACTAGTTTGAACTGGCATATTTTATTTCCAGTATTTGGCCCGTTGGG
TCTTGTTGCGCCTCGACTAGCCATAGAAGCTTGAGCTCGAGATCTGAGTCCGGACTGTACAGCTCGTCCA
TGCCGCCGGTGGAGTGGCGGCCCTCGGCGCGTTCGTACTGTTCCACGATGGTGTAGTCCTCGTTGTGGGA
GGTGATGTCCAACTTGATGTTGACGTTGTAGGCGCCGGGCAGCTGCACGGGCTTCTTGGCCTTGTAGGTG
GTCTTGACCTCAGCGTCGTAGTGGCCGCCGTCCTTCAGCTTCAGCCTCTGCTTGA
